Addgene plasmid #55629: Cer(1-158)-gamma-12 in pcDNAI/Amp
Purpose: An N-terminal mCerulean fragment was fused to Ggamma-12. When co-expressed with a carboxyl-terminal CFP fragment fused to a Gbeta subunit with which it interacts, a fluorescent signal is produced.
Depositing lab: Catherine Berlot. Depositing organization: Geisinger Health Center. Publication: Analysis of G protein betagamma dimer formation in live cells using multicolor bimolecular fluorescence complementation demonstrates preferences of beta1 for particular gamma subunits. Mervine SM, Yost EA, Sabo JL, Hynes TR, Berlot CH. Mol Pharmacol. 2006 Jul;70(1):194-205. Epub 2006 Apr 26. 10.1124/mol.106.022616 PubMed 16641313.
Backbone
  Vector backbone: pcDNAI/Amp
  Backbone manufacturer: Invitrogen
  Backbone size w/o insert (bp): 4800
  Total vector size (bp): 5510
  Modifications to backbone: A BglII site was introduced into the polylinker of pcDNAI/Amp 3' to the BamHI site.
  Vector type: Mammalian Expression
Growth in bacteria
  Bacterial resistance: Ampicillin, 100 μg/mL
  Growth temperature: 37°C
  Growth strain: DH10B
  Copy number: High Copy
Gene/Insert
  Gene/Insert name: Cer(1-158)-gamma-12 (alt name: GNG12)
  Species: H. sapiens (human); Aequorea victoria
  Insert size (bp): 710
  Mutation: Ggamma-12 was amplified by PCR, which added a BamHI site and a linker sequence (Arg-Ser) to the 5' end and a 3' BglII site. Cloning into the BglII site of Cer(1-158) destroyed the BamHI site.
  Entrez Gene: GNG12
  Promoter: CMV
  Tag / fusion protein: Cer(1-158) was fused to the amino terminus of Ggamma-12. (N terminal on insert)
  Cloning method: Restriction Enzyme; 5′ cloning site BamHI (not destroyed); 3′ cloning site BglII (not destroyed)
  Sequencing primers: 5′ T7; 3′ SP6
Resource information
  A portion of this plasmid was derived from a plasmid made by: Monomeric Cerulean was obtained from David Piston, Vanderbilt University, Nashville, TN. Gamma-12 cDNA was obtained from Janet Robishaw, Weis Center for Research, Geisinger Clinic, Danville, PA.
Terms and licenses: Academic/Nonprofit Terms; Industry Terms: Not Available to Industry
Depositor comments: Reference for monomeric Cerulean: Rizzo MA, Springer GH, Granada B, Piston DW. An improved cyan fluorescent protein variant useful for FRET. Nat Biotechnol. 2004;22(4):445-9. PubMed PMID: 14990965.
How to cite: Cer(1-158)-gamma-12 in pcDNAI/Amp was a gift from Catherine Berlot (Addgene plasmid # 55629 ; http://n2t.net/addgene:55629 ; RRID:Addgene_55629)
