[The description below was written by a language model from this plasmid's Addgene catalogue record and pLannotate feature annotations shown in this document.]
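Description:
Cer(1-158)-gamma-12 in pcDNAI/Amp is a 5.5 kb mammalian expression plasmid built for bimolecular fluorescence complementation (BiFC) studies of G protein betagamma dimer assembly. The backbone is pcDNAI/Amp, modified by adding a BglII site to the polylinker 3' of the BamHI site. It is propagated in E. coli at high copy from a ColE1/pUC-type origin under ampicillin selection (β-lactamase with its own promoter). It also carries an f1 origin for single-stranded DNA production. An SV40 origin and polyomavirus-derived sequence fragments lie in the backbone. The SV40 origin would permit episomal replication in cells supplying large T antigen.

The roughly 710 bp insert encodes residues 1–158 of monomeric Cerulean, a cyan Aequorea victoria fluorescent protein variant, fused through a short Arg-Ser linker to the amino terminus of human Ggamma-12 (GNG12). The automated annotation labels the fluorescent protein fragment as the related mVenus N-terminal BiFC fragment, which reflects sequence similarity among GFP derivatives rather than the catalogued identity. Expression is driven by the CMV immediate early enhancer and promoter. Downstream processing is provided by the SV40 small t intron and SV40 polyadenylation signal. The small t and large T antigen fragments and the NLS annotated in that region are most likely part of this SV40 processing cassette, not expressed products. T7 and SP6 promoters flank the insert and serve as sequencing primer sites.

The Cerulean fragment is non-fluorescent alone. When co-expressed with a C-terminal CFP fragment fused to an interacting Gbeta subunit, dimer formation brings the two halves together and yields a fluorescent signal. This allows betagamma pairing, and the preferences of beta subunits for particular gamma subunits, to be examined in live cells.
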