Features (pLannotate 1.2.2; 21 found; start..end, strand, type, name):
      2..570     +  rep_origin     ori: high-copy-number ColE1/pMB1/pBR322/pUC origin of replication
    603..1061    -  rep_origin     f1 ori (sequence partly withheld): f1 bacteriophage origin of replication; arrow indicates direction of (+) strand synthesis
   1049..1170    -  CDS            M13 gene IV (fragment) (sequence partly withheld): pIV; IV; phage assembly
   1272..1376    +  promoter       AmpR promoter: bla
   1377..2237    +  CDS            AmpR: β-lactamase; bla; confers resistance to ampicillin, carbenicillin, and related antibiotics
   2310..2689    +  enhancer       CMV enhancer: human cytomegalovirus immediate early enhancer
   2690..2893    +  promoter       CMV promoter: human cytomegalovirus (CMV) immediate early promoter
   2889..2922    +  LTR            5' LTR (truncated) (fragment): truncated 5' long terminal repeat (LTR) from HIV-1
   2938..2956    +  promoter       T7 promoter: promoter for bacteriophage T7 RNA polymerase
   2994..3468    +  CDS            VN173 (fragment): N-terminal fragment of mVenus for use in bimolecular fluorescence complementation (BiFC) (Kodama and Hu, 2010)
   3474..3689    +  CDS            GNG12: GBG12_HUMAN - Experimental evidence at protein level: Swiss-Prot protein existence level 1. Guanine nucleotide-binding proteins (G proteins) are involved as a modulator or transducer in various transmembrane signaling systems. The beta and gamma chains are required for the GTPase activity, for replacement of GDP by GTP, and for G protein-effector interaction. From Homo sapiens (Human).
   3782..3800    -  promoter       SP6 promoter: promoter for bacteriophage SP6 RNA polymerase
   3808..3882    +  CDS            small t antigen (fragment): SV40 (simian virus 40) small t antigen
   3884..3949    +  intron         small t intron: SV40 (simian virus 40) small t antigen intron
   4079..4099    +  CDS            SV40 NLS: nuclear localization signal of SV40 (simian virus 40) large T antigen
   4106..4240    +  CDS            LT_POVHA (fragment): Protein inferred from homology: Swiss-Prot protein existence level 3. Isoform large T antigen is a key early protein essential for both driving viral replication and inducing cellular transformation. Plays a role in viral genome replication by driving entry of quiescent cells into the cell cycle and by autoregulating the synthesis of viral early mRNA. Displays highly oncogenic activities by corrupting the host cellular checkpoint mechanisms that guard cell division and the transcription, replication, and repair of DNA. Participates in the modulation of cellular gene expression preceeding viral
   4265..4348    +  CDS            large T antigen (fragment): large T antigen from SV40 (simian virus 40)
   4371..4505    +  polyA_signal   SV40 poly(A) signal: SV40 polyadenylation signal
   4506..4874    -  CDS            VP2_POVMA (fragment): Experimental evidence at protein level: Swiss-Prot protein existence level 1. [Isoform VP3]: structural protein that resides within the core of the capsid surrounded by 72 VP1 pentamers. Following virus endocytosis and trafficking to the endoplasmic reticulum, VP2 and VP3 form oligomers and integrate into the endoplasmic reticulum membrane. Heterooligomer VP2-VP3 may create a viroporin for transporting the viral genome across the endoplasmic reticulum membrane to the cytoplasm. Nuclear entry of the viral DNA involves the selective exposure and importin recognition of VP2 or Vp3 nuclear localiz
   5242..5340    -  CDS            VP1_POVMP (fragment): Experimental evidence at protein level: Swiss-Prot protein existence level 1. Forms an icosahedral capsid with a T=7 symmetry and a 40 nm diameter. The capsid is composed of 72 pentamers linked to each other by disulfide bonds and associated with VP2 or VP3 proteins. Interacts with terminal alpha(2,3)-linked sialic acids on the cell surface to provide virion attachment to target cell. This attachment induces virion internalization predominantly through caveolin-mediated endocytosis. Once attached, the virion is internalized by caveolin- mediated endocytosis and traffics to the endoplasmic reti
   5351..5486    +  rep_origin     SV40 ori: SV40 origin of replication
>Addgene plasmid #55629 | Cer(1-158)-gamma-12 in pcDNAI/Amp | depositor full sequence | sequence record 115190 | Cer(1-158)-gamma-12 in pcDNAI/Amp sequence 5510 bps
GGCGTAATCTGCTGCTTGCAAACAAAAAAACCACCGCTACCAGCGGTGGTTTGTTTGCCGGATCAAGAGC
TACCAACTCTTTTTCCGAAGGTAACTGGCTTCAGCAGAGCGCAGATACCAAATACTGTCCTTCTAGTGTA
GCCGTAGTTAGGCCACCACTTCAAGAACTCTGTAGCACCGCCTACATACCTCGCTCTGCTAATCCTGTTA
CCAGTGGCTGCTGCCAGTGGCGATAAGTCGTGTCTTACCGGGTTGGACTCAAGACGATAGTTACCGGATA
AGGCGCAGCGGTCGGGCTGAACGGGGGGTTCGTGCACACAGCCCAGCTTGGAGCGAACGACCTACACCGA
ACTGAGATACCTACAGCGTGAGCATTGAGAAAGCGCCACGCTTCCCGAAGGGAGAAAGGCGGACAGGTAT
CCGGTAAGCGGCAGGGTCGGAACAGGAGAGCGCACGAGGGAGCTTCCAGGGGGAAACGCCTGGTATCTTT
ATAGTCCTGTCGGGTTTCGCCACCTCTGACTTGAGCGTCGATTTTTGTGATGCTCGTCAGGGGGGCGGAG
CCTATGGAAAAACGCCAGCAACGCAAGCTAGCTTCTAGCTAGAAATTGTAAACGTTAATATTTTGTTAAA
ATTCGCGTTAAATTTTTGTTAAATCAGCTCATTTTTTAACCAATAGGCCGAAATCGGCAAAATCCCTTAT
AAATCAAAAGAATAGCCCGAGATAGGGT
[37 nt withheld, positions 729-765]
AAAGAACGTGGACTCCAACGTCAAAGGGCGAAAAACCGTCTATCAGGGCGATGGCC
[115 nt withheld, positions 822-936]
G
[144 nt withheld, positions 938-1081]
ACCGTATAACGTGCTTTCCTCGTTG
[64 nt withheld, positions 1107-1170]
CTGGATTACCAAAGGGCCTCGTGATACGCCTATTTTTATAGGTTAATGTCATGATAATAATGGTTTCTTA
GACGTCAGGTGGCACTTTTCGGGGAAATGTGCGCGGAACCCCTATTTGTTTATTTTTCTAAATACATTCA
AATATGTATCCGCTCATGAGACAATAACCCTGATAAATGCTTCAATAATATTGAAAAAGGAAGAGTATGA
GTATTCAACATTTCCGTGTCGCCCTTATTCCCTTTTTTGCGGCATTTTGCCTTCCTGTTTTTGCTCACCC
AGAAACGCTGGTGAAAGTAAAAGATGCTGAAGATCAGTTGGGTGCACGAGTGGGTTACATCGAACTGGAT
CTCAACAGCGGTAAGATCCTTGAGAGTTTTCGCCCCGAAGAACGTTTTCCAATGATGAGCACTTTTAAAG
TTCTGCTATGTGGCGCGGTATTATCCCGTGTTGACGCCGGGCAAGAGCAACTCGGTCGCCGCATACACTA
TTCTCAGAATGACTTGGTTGAGTACTCACCAGTCACAGAAAAGCATCTTACGGATGGCATGACAGTAAGA
GAATTATGCAGTGCTGCCATAACCATGAGTGATAACACTGCGGCCAACTTACTTCTGACAACGATCGGAG
GACCGAAGGAGCTAACCGCTTTTTTGCACAACATGGGGGATCATGTAACTCGCCTTGATCGTTGGGAACC
GGAGCTGAATGAAGCCATACCAAACGACGAGCGTGACACCACGATGCCTGCAGCAATGGCAACAACGTTG
CGCAAACTATTAACTGGCGAACTACTTACTCTAGCTTCCCGGCAACAATTAATAGACTGGATGGAGGCGG
ATAAAGTTGCAGGACCACTTCTGCGCTCGGCCCTTCCGGCTGGCTGGTTTATTGCTGATAAATCTGGAGC
CGGTGAGCGTGGGTCTCGCGGTATCATTGCAGCACTGGGGCCAGATGGTAAGCCCTCCCGTATCGTAGTT
ATCTACACGACGGGGAGTCAGGCAACTATGGATGAACGAAATAGACAGATCGCTGAGATAGGTGCCTCAC
TGATTAAGCATTGGTAACTGTCAGACCAAGTTTACTCATATATACTTTAGATTGATTTAAAACTTCATTT
TTAATTTCTCTAGCGCGTTGACATTGATTATTGACTAGTTATTAATAGTAATCAATTACGGGGTCATTAG
TTCATAGCCCATATATGGAGTTCCGCGTTACATAACTTACGGTAAATGGCCCGCCTGGCTGACCGCCCAA
CGACCCCCGCCCATTGACGTCAATAATGACGTATGTTCCCATAGTAACGCCAATAGGGACTTTCCATTGA
CGTCAATGGGTGGACTATTTACGGTAAACTGCCCACTTGGCAGTACATCAAGTGTATCATATGCCAAGTA
CGCCCCCTATTGACGTCAATGACGGTAAATGGCCCGCCTGGCATTATGCCCAGTACATGACCTTATGGGA
CTTTCCTACTTGGCAGTACATCTACGTATTAGTCATCGCTATTACCATGGTGATGCGGTTTTGGCAGTAC
ATCAATGGGCGTGGATAGCGGTTTGACTCACGGGGATTTCCAAGTCTCCACCCCATTGACGTCAATGGGA
GTTTGTTTTGGCACCAAAATCAACGGGACTTTCCAAAATGTCGTAACAACTCCGCCCCATTGACGCAAAT
GGGCGGTAGGCGTGTACGGTGGGAGGTCTATATAAGCAGAGCTCTCTGGCTAACTAGAGAACCCACTGCT
TACTGGCTTATCGAAATTAATACGACTCACTATAGGGAGACCCAAGCTTGGTACCGAGCTCGGATCCGCC
ACCATGGTGAGCAAGGGCGAGGAGCTGTTCACCGGGGTGGTGCCCATCCTGGTCGAGCTGGACGGCGACG
TAAACGGCCACAAGTTCAGCGTGTCCGGCGAGGGCGAGGGCGATGCCACCTACGGCAAGCTGACCCTGAA
GTTCATCTGCACCACCGGCAAGCTGCCCGTGCCCTGGCCCACCCTCGTGACCACCCTGACCTGGGGCGTG
CAGTGCTTCGCCCGCTACCCCGACCACATGAAGCAGCACGACTTCTTCAAGTCCGCCATGCCCGAAGGCT
ACGTCCAGGAGCGCACCATCTTCTTCAAGGACGACGGCAACTACAAGACCCGCGCCGAGGTGAAGTTCGA
GGGCGACACCCTGGTGAACCGCATCGAGCTGAAGGGCATCGACTTCAAGGAGGACGGCAACATCCTGGGG
CACAAGCTGGAGTACAACGCCATCAGCGACAACGTCTATATCACCGCCGACAAGCAGAGATCCATGTCCA
GCAAAACAGCAAGCACCAACAATATAGCCCAGGCAAGGAGAACTGTGCAGCAGTTAAGATTAGAAGCCTC
CATTGAAAGAATAAAGGTTTCGAAGGCATCAGCGGACCTCATGTCCTACTGTGAGGAACATGCCAGGAGT
GACCCTTTGCTGATAGGAATACCAACTTCAGAAAACCCTTTCAAGGATAAAAAAACTTGCATCATCTTAT
AGTGGAATAGAGAAACAGCTCCTCGCCTCTTCCCAACAACGCAGATCTATCACACTGGCGGCCGCTCGAG
CATGCATCTAGAGGGCCCTATTCTATAGTGTCACCTAAATGCTAGAGGATCTTTGTGAAGGAACCTTACT
TCTGTGGTGTGACATAATTGGACAAACTACCTACAGAGATTTAAAGCTCTAAGGTAAATATAAAATTTTT
AAGTGTATAATGTGTTAAACTACTGATTCTAATTGTTTGTGTATTTTAGATTCCAACCTATGGAACTGAT
GAATGGGAGCAGTGGTGGAATGCCTTTAATGAGGAAAACCTGTTTTGCTCAGAAGAAATGCCATCTAGTG
ATGATGAGGCTACTGCTGACTCTCAACATTCTACTCCTCCAAAAAAGAAGAGAAAGGTAGAAGACCCCAA
GGACTTTCCTTCAGAATTGCTAAGTTTTTTGAGTCATGCTGTGTTTAGTAATAGAACTCTTGCTTGCTTT
GCTATTTACACCACAAAGGAAAAAGCTGCACTGCTATACAAGAAAATTATGGAAAAATATTTGATGTATA
GTGCCTTGACTAGAGATCATAATCAGCCATACCACATTTGTAGAGGTTTTACTTGCTTTAAAAAACCTCC
CACACCTCCCCCTGAACCTGAAACATAAAATGAATGCAATTGTTGTTGTTAACTTGTTTATTGCAGCTTA
TAATGGTTACAAATAAAGCAATAGCATCACAAATTTCACAAATAAAGCATTTTTTTCACTGCATTCTAGT
TGTGGTTTGTCCAAACTCATCAATGTATCTTATCATGTCTGGATCATCCCGCCATGGTATCAACGCCATA
TTTCTATTTACAGTAGGGACCTCTTCGTTGTGTAGGTACCGCTGTATTCCTAGGGAAATAGTAGAGGCAC
CTTGAACTGTCTGCATCAGCCATATAGCCCCCGCTGTTCGACTTACAAACACAGGCACAGTACTGACAAA
CCCATACACCTCCTCTGAAATACCCATAGTTGCTAGGGCTGTCTCCGAACTCATTACACCCTCCAAAGTC
AGAGCTGTAATTTCGCCATCAAGGGCAGCGAGGGCTTCTCCAGATAAAATAGCTTCTGCCGAGAGTCCCG
TAAGGGTAGACACTTCAGCTAATCCCTCGATGAGGTCTACTAGAATAGTCAGTGCGGCTCCCATTTTGAA
AATTCACTTACTTGATCAGCTTCAGAAGATGGCGGAGGGCCTCCAACACAGTAATTTTCCTCCCGACTCT
TAAAATAGAAAATGTCAAGTCAGTTAAGCAGGAAGTGGACTAACTGACGCAGCTGGCCGTGCGACATCCT
CTTTTAATTAGTTGCTAGGCAACGCCCTCCAGAGGGCGTGTGGTTTTGCAAGAGGAAGCAAAAGCCTCTC
CACCCAGGCCTAGAATGTTTCCACCCAATCATTACTATGACAACAGCTGTTTTTTTTAGTATTAAGCAGA
GGCCGGGGACCCCTGGGCCCGCTTACTCTGGAGAAAAAGAAGAGAGGCATTGTAGAGGCTTCCAGAGGCA
ACTTGTCAAAACAGGACTGCTTCTATTTCTGTCACACTGTCTGGCCCTGTCACAAGGTCCAGCACCTCCA
TACCCCCTTTAATAAGCAGTTTGGGAACGGGTGCGGGTCTTACTCCGCCCATCCCGCCCCTAACTCCGCC
CAGTTCCGCCCATTCTCCGCCCCATGGCTGACTAATTTTTTTTATTTATGCAGAGGCCGAGGCCGCCTCG
GCCTCTGAGCTATTCCAGAAGTAGTGAGGAGGCTTTTTTGGAGGCCTAGGCTTTTGCAAAAAGCTAATTC
