>Addgene plasmid #55629 | Cer(1-158)-gamma-12 in pcDNAI/Amp | addgene partial sequence | sequence record 119248 | CMV-F 5'-CGCAAATGGGCGGTAGGCGTG-3'
CTCTCTGGCTAACTAGAGAACCCACTGCTTACTGGCTTATCGAAATTAATACGACTCACTATAGGGAGAC
CCAAGCTTGGTACCGAGCTCGGATCCGCCACCATGGTGAGCAAGGGCGAGGAGCTGTTCACCGGGGTGGT
GCCCATCCTGGTCGAGCTGGACGGCGACGTAAACGGCCACAAGTTCAGCGTGTCCGGCGAGGGCGAGGGC
GATGCCACCTACGGCAAGCTGACCCTGAAGTTCATCTGCACCACCGGCAAGCTGCCCGTGCCCTGGCCCA
CCCTCGTGACCACCCTGACCTGGGGCGTGCAGTGCTTCGCCCGCTACCCCGACCACATGAAGCAGCACGA
CTTCTTCAAGTCCGCCATGCCCGAAGGCTACGTCCAGGAGCGCACCATCTTCTTCAAGGACGACGGCAAC
TACAAGACCCGCGCCGAGGTGAAGTTCGAGGGCGACACCCTGGTGAACCGCATCGAGCTGAAGGGCATCG
ACTTCAAGGAGGACGGCAACATCCTGGGGCACAAGCTGGAGTACAACGCCATCAGCGACAACGTCTATAT
CACCGCCGACAAGCAGAGATCCATGTCCAGCAAAACAGCAAGCACCAACAATATAGCCCAGGCAAGGAGA
ACTGTGCAGCAGTTAAGATTAGAAGCCTCCATTGAAAGAATAAAGGTTTCGAAGG
