>Addgene plasmid #55629 | Cer(1-158)-gamma-12 in pcDNAI/Amp | addgene partial sequence | sequence record 119249 | SP6 5'-ATTTAGGTGACACTATAG-3'
TCGAGCGGCCGCCAGTGTGATAGATCTGCGTTGTTGGGAAGAGGCGAGGAGCTGTTTCTCTATTCCACTA
TAAGATGATGCAAGTTTTTTTATCCTTGAAAGGGTTTTCTGAAGTTGGTATTCCTATCAGCAAAGGGTCA
CTCCTGGCATGTTCCTCACAGTAGGACATGAGGTCCGCTGATGCCTTCGAAACCTTTATTCTTTCAATGG
AGGCTTCTAATCTTAACTGCTGCACAGTTCTCCTTGCCTGGGCTATATTGTTGGTGCTTGCTGTTTTGCT
GGACATGGATCTCTGCTTGTCGGCGGTGATATAGACGTTGTCGCTGATGGCGTTGTACTCCAGCTTGTGC
CCCAGGATGTTGCCGTCCTCCTTGAAGTCGATGCCCTTCAGCTCGATGCGGTTCACCAGGGTGTCGCCCT
CGAACTTCACCTCGGCGCGGGTCTTGTAGTTGCCGTCGTCCTTGAAGAAGATGGTGCGCTCCTGGACGTA
GCCTTCGGGCATGGCGGACTTGAAGAAGTCGTGCTGCTTCATGTGGTCGGGGTAGCGGGCGAAGCACTGC
ACGCCCCAGGTCAGGGTGGTCACGAGGGTGGGCCAGGGCACGGGCAGCTTGCCGGTGGTGCAGATGAACT
TCAGGGTCAGCTTG
